Addgene plasmid #177008: CBR1_pLENTI-CAG-IRES-GFP
Purpose: Mammalian lentiviral expression vector encoding CBR1
Depositing lab: Roger Reeves. Depositing organization: Johns Hopkins University and School of Medicine. Publication: Overexpression screen of chromosome 21 genes reveals modulators of Sonic hedgehog signaling relevant to Down syndrome. Moyer AJ, Fernandez FX, Li Y, Klinedinst DK, Florea LD, Kazuki Y, Oshimura M, Reeves RH. Dis Model Mech. 2023 Apr 1;16(4):dmm049712. doi: 10.1242/dmm.049712. Epub 2023 Apr 13. PubMed 36995257.
Backbone
  Vector backbone: plenti-CAG-gate-FLAG-IRES-GFP
  Backbone manufacturer: Derived from Addgene #107398; KanR replaced with AmpR
  Backbone size w/o insert (bp): 9341
  Vector type: Lentiviral
Growth in bacteria
  Bacterial resistance: Ampicillin, 100 μg/mL
  Growth temperature: 30°C
  Growth strain: NEB Stable
  Copy number: Low Copy
Gene/Insert
  Gene/Insert name: CBR1 (alt names: CBR; hCBR1)
  Species: H. sapiens (human)
  Insert size (bp): 843
  Entrez Gene: CBR1 (a.k.a. CBR, PG-9-KR, SDR21C1, hCBR1)
  Promoter: CAG
  Cloning method: Gateway Cloning
Resource information
  A portion of this plasmid was derived from a plasmid made by: Derived from Addgene #53826
Terms and licenses: Academic/Nonprofit Terms; Industry Terms: Not Available to Industry
How to cite: CBR1_pLENTI-CAG-IRES-GFP was a gift from Roger Reeves (Addgene plasmid # 177008 ; http://n2t.net/addgene:177008 ; RRID:Addgene_177008)
