[The description below was written by a language model from this plasmid's Addgene catalogue record and pLannotate feature annotations shown in this document.]
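Description:
CBR1_pLENTI-CAG-IRES-GFP is a third-generation-style, self-inactivating HIV-1 lentiviral transfer plasmid for expressing human carbonyl reductase 1 (CBR1) in mammalian cells. It derives from the plenti-CAG-gate-FLAG-IRES-GFP Gateway destination backbone, in which the original kanamycin marker was replaced with an ampicillin resistance gene. In bacteria it is maintained through a ColE1/pUC-type origin and selected with AmpR. The catalogue lists it as low copy and specifies a recombination-tolerant strain, as is usual for plasmids carrying repeated LTRs. An f1 origin, an SV40 origin and an SV40 polyadenylation signal are also annotated in the backbone.

The viral genome is transcribed from a CMV enhancer/promoter fused to a truncated 5' LTR, making it Tat-independent. This is followed by the Ψ packaging signal with a gag fragment, the RRE for Rev-dependent nuclear export, and the cPPT/CTS, which aids nuclear import. The genome ends in a ΔU3 3' LTR that inactivates LTR promoter activity after integration. The internal cassette is driven by the CAG promoter (CMV enhancer, chicken β-actin promoter and chimeric intron). The CBR1 coding sequence sits between attB1 and attB2 sites left by Gateway recombination. A FLAG sequence, annotated only as a fragment, lies just downstream of attB2, but the record does not state whether it is fused in frame to CBR1. An EMCV IRES then drives EGFP from the same transcript, so fluorescence marks transduced or transfected cells, and a WPRE enhances transcript expression.

The associated publication describes an overexpression screen of chromosome 21 genes for modulators of Sonic hedgehog signalling relevant to Down syndrome, and this plasmid appears to be the CBR1 member of that set.
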