Features (pLannotate 1.2.2; 30 found; start..end, strand, type, name):
    160..1176    +  intron         chimeric intron: chimera between introns from chicken β-actin and rabbit β-globin
   1293..1313    +  protein_bind   attB1: mutant version of attB; core recombination site for the Gateway® BP reaction BP Clonase™
   1319..2149    +  CDS            CBR1: CBR1_HUMAN - Also known as CBR, CRN, SDR21C1. Experimental evidence at protein level: Swiss-Prot protein existence level 1. NADPH-dependent reductase with broad substrate specificity. Catalyzes the reduction of a wide variety of carbonyl compounds including quinones, prostaglandins, menadione, plus various xenobiotics. Catalyzes the reduction of the antitumor anthracyclines doxorubicin and daunorubicin to the cardiotoxic compounds doxorubicinol and daunorubicinol (PubMed:18449627, PubMed:15799708, PubMed:17912391, PubMed:7005231). Can convert prostaglandin E to prostaglandin F2-alpha (By simil
   2154..2178    -  protein_bind   attB2: mutant version of attB; recombination site for the Gateway® BP reaction BP Clonase™
   2201..2221    +  CDS            FLAG (fragment): FLAG® epitope tag, followed by an enterokinase cleavage site
   2245..2805    +  misc_feature   IRES: internal ribosome entry site (IRES) of the encephalomyocarditis virus (EMCV)
   2808..3527    +  CDS            EGFP: the original enhanced GFP (Yang et al., 1996) mammalian codon-optimized
   3539..3569    +  misc_feature   MCS (fragment): pUC18/19 multiple cloning site
   3588..3604    +  misc_feature   MCS (fragment): pBluescript multiple cloning site
   3604..4192    +  misc_feature   WPRE: woodchuck hepatitis virus posttranscriptional regulatory element
   4193..4212    +  misc_feature   MCS (fragment): pBluescript multiple cloning site
   4214..4399    +  CDS            nef (fragment): NEF_HV1Z2 - Experimental evidence at protein level: Swiss-Prot protein existence level 1. Extracellular Nef protein targets CD4(+) T-lymphocytes for apoptosis by interacting with CXCR4 surface receptors. From Human immunodeficiency virus type 1 group M subtype D (isolate Z2/CDC-Z34) (HIV-1).
   4401..4634    +  LTR            3' LTR (ΔU3): self-inactivating 3' long terminal repeat (LTR) from HIV-1
   4706..4827    +  polyA_signal   SV40 poly(A) signal: SV40 polyadenylation signal
   4867..5002    +  rep_origin     SV40 ori: SV40 origin of replication
   5023..5041    -  promoter       T7 promoter: promoter for bacteriophage T7 RNA polymerase
   5064..5422    -  rep_origin     f1 ori (sequence partly withheld): f1 bacteriophage origin of replication; arrow indicates direction of (+) strand synthesis
   5449..5553    +  promoter       AmpR promoter: bla
   5554..6414    +  CDS            AmpR: β-lactamase; bla; confers resistance to ampicillin, carbenicillin, and related antibiotics
   6585..7173    +  rep_origin     ori: high-copy-number ColE1/pMB1/pBR322/pUC origin of replication
   7348..7651    +  enhancer       CMV enhancer: human cytomegalovirus immediate early enhancer
   7652..7851    +  promoter       CMV promoter: human cytomegalovirus (CMV) immediate early promoter
   7869..8049    +  LTR            5' LTR (truncated): truncated 5' long terminal repeat (LTR) from HIV-1
   8096..8221    +  misc_feature   HIV-1 Ψ: packaging signal of human immunodeficiency virus type 1
   8205..8543    +  CDS            HIV-1 gag (fragment): gag protein from human immunodeficiency virus 1; gag
   8718..8951    +  misc_feature   RRE: The Rev response element (RRE) of HIV-1 allows for Rev-dependent mRNA export from the nucleus to the cytoplasm.
   9328..9428    +  CDS            Rev (fragment): human immunodeficiency virus 1 (HIV-1) Rev protein; rev; enhances nuclear export of unspliced and incompletely spliced viral mRNAs
   9478..9595    +  misc_feature   cPPT/CTS: central polypurine tract and central termination sequence of HIV-1
   9693..10072   +  enhancer       CMV enhancer: human cytomegalovirus immediate early enhancer
  10074..159     +  promoter       chicken β-actin promoter (across the origin): No description available
>Addgene plasmid #177008 | CBR1_pLENTI-CAG-IRES-GFP | addgene full sequence | sequence record 350548 | Addgene NGS Result
GGGCGCGCGCCAGGCGGGGCGGGGCGGGGCGAGGGGCGGGGCGGGGCGAGGCGGAGAGGTGCGGCGGCAG
CCAATCAGAGCGGCGCGCTCCGAAAGTTTCCTTTTATGGCGAGGCGGCGGCGGCGGCGGCCCTATAAAAA
GCGAAGCGCGCGGCGGGCGGGAGTCGCTGCGCGCTGCCTTCGCCCCGTGCCCCGCTCCGCCGCCGCCTCG
CGCCGCCCGCCCCGGCTCTGACTGACCGCGTTACTCCCACAGGTGAGCGGGCGGGACGGCCCTTCTCCTC
CGGGCTGTAATTAGCGCTTGGTTTAATGACGGCTTGTTTCTTTTCTGTGGCTGCGTGAAAGCCTTGAGGG
GCTCCGGGAGGGCCCTTTGTGCGGGGGGAGCGGCTCGGGGGGTGCGTGCGTGTGTGTGTGCGTGGGGAGC
GCCGCGTGCGGCTCCGCGCTGCCCGGCGGCTGTGAGCGCTGCGGGCGCGGCGCGGGGCTTTGTGCGCTCC
GCAGTGTGCGCGAGGGGAGCGCGGCCGGGGGCGGTGCCCCGCGGTGCGGGGGGGGCTGCGAGGGGAACAA
AGGCTGCGTGCGGGGTGTGTGCGTGGGGGGGTGAGCAGGGGGTGTGGGCGCGTCGGTCGGGCTGCAACCC
CCCCTGCACCCCCCTCCCCGAGTTGCTGAGCACGGCCCGGCTTCGGGTGCGGGGCTCCGTACGGGGCGTG
GCGCGGGGCTCGCCGTGCCGGGCGGGGGGTGGCGGCAGGTGGGGGTGCCGGGCGGGGCGGGGCCGCCTCG
GGCCGGGGAGGGCTCGGGGGAGGGGCGCGGCGGCCCCCGGAGCGCCGGCGGCTGTCGAGGCGCGGCGAGC
CGCAGCCATTGCCTTTTATGGTAATCGTGCGAGAGGGCGCAGGGACTTCCTTTGTCCCAAATCTGTGCGG
AGCCGAAATCTGGGAGGCGCCGCCGCACCCCCTCTAGCGGGCGCGGGGCGAAGCGGTGCGGCGCCGGCAG
GAAGGAAATGGGCGGGGAGGGCCTTCGTGCGTCGCCGCGCCGCCGTCCCCTTCTCCCTCTCCAGCCTCGG
GGCTGTCCGCGGGGGGACGGCTGCCTTCGGGGGGGACGGGGCAGGGCGGGGTTCGGCTTCTGGCGTGTGA
CCGGCGGCTCTAGAGCCTCTGCTAACCATGTTCATGCCTTCTTCTTTTTCCTACAGCTCCTGGGCAACGT
GCTGGTTATTGTGCTGTCTCATCATTTTGGCAAAGAATTCCCCTAGCCGCGGAATCTAGACTGCCGGATC
GAATTGTCGACGAATTCGGATCTGGCCAATCACAAGTTTGTACAAAAAAGCAGGCACCATGTCGTCCGGC
ATCCATGTAGCGCTGGTGACTGGAGGCAACAAGGGCATCGGCTTGGCCATCGTGCGCGACCTGTGCCGGC
TGTTCTCGGGGGACGTGGTGCTCACGGCGCGGGACGTGACGCGGGGCCAGGCGGCCGTACAGCAGCTGCA
GGCGGAGGGCCTGAGCCCGCGCTTCCACCAGCTGGACATCGACGATCTGCAGAGCATCCGCGCCCTGCGC
GACTTCCTGCGCAAGGAGTACGGGGGCCTGGACGTGCTGGTCAACAACGCGGGCATCGCCTTCAAGGTTG
CTGATCCCACACCCTTTCATATTCAAGCTGAAGTGACGATGAAAACAAATTTCTTTGGTACCCGAGATGT
GTGCACAGAATTACTCCCTCTAATAAAACCCCAAGGGAGAGTGGTGAACGTATCTAGCATCATGAGCGTC
AGAGCCCTTAAAAGCTGCAGCCCAGAGCTGCAGCAGAAGTTCCGCAGTGAGACCATCACTGAGGAGGAGC
TGGTGGGGCTCATGAACAAGTTTGTGGAGGATACAAAGAAGGGAGTGCACCAGAAGGAGGGCTGGCCCAG
CAGCGCATACGGGGTGACGAAGATTGGCGTCACCGTTCTGTCCAGGATCCACGCCAGGAAACTGAGTGAG
CAGAGGAAAGGGGACAAGATCCTCCTGAATGCCTGCTGCCCAGGGTGGGTGAGAACTGACATGGCGGGAC
CCAAGGCCACCAAGAGCCCAGAAGAAGGTGCAGAGACCCCTGTGTACTTGGCCCTTTTGCCCCCAGATGC
TGAGGGTCCCCATGGACAATTTGTTTCAGAGAAGAGAGTTGAACAGTGGTAGAACCCAGCTTTCTTGTAC
AAAGTGGTGGGAGGAGGTGGATCTGGCGACTACAAGGACGACGATGACAAGTGACTCGAGCGGGATCAAT
TCCGCCCCCCCCCTAACGTTACTGGCCGAAGCCGCTTGGAATAAGGCCGGTGTGCGTTTGTCTATATGTT
ATTTTCCACCATATTGCCGTCTTTTGGCAATGTGAGGGCCCGGAAACCTGGCCCTGTCTTCTTGACGAGC
ATTCCTAGGGGTCTTTCCCCTCTCGCCAAAGGAATGCAAGGTCTGTTGAATGTCGTGAAGGAAGCAGTTC
CTCTGGAAGCTTCTTGAAGACAAACAACGTCTGTAGCGACCCTTTGCAGGCAGCGGAACCCCCCACCTGG
CGACAGGTGCCTCTGCGGCCAAAAGCCACGTGTATAAGATACACCTGCAAAGGCGGCACAACCCCAGTGC
CACGTTGTGAGTTGGATAGTTGTGGAAAGAGTCAAATGGCTCTCCTCAAGCGTATTCAACAAGGGGCTGA
AGGATGCCCAGAAGGTACCCCATTGTATGGGATCTGATCTGGGGCCTCGGTGCACATGCTTTACATGTGT
TTAGTCGAGGTTAAAAAAACGTCTAGGCCCCCCGAACCACGGGGACGTGGTTTTCCTTTGAAAAACACGA
TAATACCATGGTGAGCAAGGGCGAGGAGCTGTTCACCGGGGTGGTGCCCATCCTGGTCGAGCTGGACGGC
GACGTAAACGGCCACAAGTTCAGCGTGTCCGGCGAGGGCGAGGGCGATGCCACCTACGGCAAGCTGACCC
TGAAGTTCATCTGCACCACCGGCAAGCTGCCCGTGCCCTGGCCCACCCTCGTGACCACCCTGACCTACGG
CGTGCAGTGCTTCAGCCGCTACCCCGACCACATGAAGCAGCACGACTTCTTCAAGTCCGCCATGCCCGAA
GGCTACGTCCAGGAGCGCACCATCTTCTTCAAGGACGACGGCAACTACAAGACCCGCGCCGAGGTGAAGT
TCGAGGGCGACACCCTGGTGAACCGCATCGAGCTGAAGGGCATCGACTTCAAGGAGGACGGCAACATCCT
GGGGCACAAGCTGGAGTACAACTACAACAGCCACAACGTCTATATCATGGCCGACAAGCAGAAGAACGGC
ATCAAGGTGAACTTCAAGATCCGCCACAACATCGAGGACGGCAGCGTGCAGCTCGCCGACCACTACCAGC
AGAACACCCCCATCGGCGACGGCCCCGTGCTGCTGCCCGACAACCACTACCTGAGCACCCAGTCCGCCCT
GAGCAAAGACCCCAACGAGAAGCGCGATCACATGGTCCTGCTGGAGTTCGTGACCGCCGCCGGGATCACT
CTCGGCATGGACGAGCTGTACAAGTAAAGCGGCCGCGACTCTAGAGTCGACCTGCAGGCATGCAAGCTTC
AGGTAGCCGGCTAACGTTATCAAGCTTATCGATAATCAACCTCTGGATTACAAAATTTGTGAAAGATTGA
CTGGTATTCTTAACTATGTTGCTCCTTTTACGCTATGTGGATACGCTGCTTTAATGCCTTTGTATCATGC
TATTGCTTCCCGTATGGCTTTCATTTTCTCCTCCTTGTATAAATCCTGGTTGCTGTCTCTTTATGAGGAG
TTGTGGCCCGTTGTCAGGCAACGTGGCGTGGTGTGCACTGTGTTTGCTGACGCAACCCCCACTGGTTGGG
GCATTGCCACCACCTGTCAGCTCCTTTCCGGGACTTTCGCTTTCCCCCTCCCTATTGCCACGGCGGAACT
CATCGCCGCCTGCCTTGCCCGCTGCTGGACAGGGGCTCGGCTGTTGGGCACTGACAATTCCGTGGTGTTG
TCGGGGAAATCATCGTCCTTTCCTTGGCTGCTCGCCTGTGTTGCCACCTGGATTCTGCGCGGGACGTCCT
TCTGCTACGTCCCTTCGGCCCTCAATCCAGCGGACCTTCCTTCCCGCGGCCTGCTGCCGGCTCTGCGGCC
TCTTCCGCGTCTTCGCCTTCGCCCTCAGACGAGTCGGATCTCCCTTTGGGCCGCCTCCCCGCATCGATAC
CGTCGACCTCGATCGAGACCTAGAAAAACATGGAGCAATCACAAGTAGCAATACAGCAGCTACCAATGCT
GATTGTGCCTGGCTAGAAGCACAAGAGGAGGAGGAGGTGGGTTTTCCAGTCACACCTCAGGTACCTTTAA
GACCAATGACTTACAAGGCAGCTGTAGATCTTAGCCACTTTTTAAAAGAAAAGGGGGGACTGGAAGGGCT
AATTCACTCCCAACGAAGACAAGATCTGCTTTTTGCTTGTACTGGGTCTCTCTGGTTAGACCAGATCTGA
GCCTGGGAGCTCTCTGGCTAACTAGGGAACCCACTGCTTAAGCCTCAATAAAGCTTGCCTTGAGTGCTTC
AAGTAGTGTGTGCCCGTCTGTTGTGTGACTCTGGTAACTAGAGATCCCTCAGACCCTTTTAGTCAGTGTG
GAAAATCTCTAGCAGTAGTAGTTCATGTCATCTTATTATTCAGTATTTATAACTTGCAAAGAAATGAATA
TCAGAGAGTGAGAGGAACTTGTTTATTGCAGCTTATAATGGTTACAAATAAAGCAATAGCATCACAAATT
TCACAAATAAAGCATTTTTTTCACTGCATTCTAGTTGTGGTTTGTCCAAACTCATCAATGTATCTTATCA
TGTCTGGCTCTAGCTATCCCGCCCCTAACTCCGCCCATCCCGCCCCTAACTCCGCCCAGTTCCGCCCATT
CTCCGCCCCATGGCTGACTAATTTTTTTTATTTATGCAGAGGCCGAGGCCGCCTCGGCCTCTGAGCTATT
CCAGAAGTAGTGAGGAGGCTTTTTTGGAGGCCTAGGGACGTACCCAATTCGCCCTATAGTGAGTCGTATT
AGCATGTGAGCAAAAGGCCAGCATAAATCAAAAGAATAGACCGAGATAGGGT
[37 nt withheld, positions 5093-5129]
AAAGAACGTGGACTCCAACGTCAAAGG
[49 nt withheld, positions 5157-5205]
T
[91 nt withheld, positions 5207-5297]
G
[124 nt withheld, positions 5299-5422]
CAGGTGGCACTTTTCGGGGAAATGTGCGCGGAACCCCTATTTGTTTATTTTTCTAAATACATTCAAATAT
GTATCCGCTCATGAGACAATAACCCTGATAAATGCTTCAATAATATTGAAAAAGGAAGAGTATGAGTATT
CAACATTTCCGTGTCGCCCTTATTCCCTTTTTTGCGGCATTTTGCCTTCCTGTTTTTGCTCACCCAGAAA
CGCTGGTGAAAGTAAAAGATGCTGAAGATCAGTTGGGTGCACGAGTGGGTTACATCGAACTGGATCTCAA
CAGCGGTAAGATCCTTGAGAGTTTTCGCCCCGAAGAACGTTTTCCAATGATGAGCACTTTTAAAGTTCTG
CTATGTGGCGCGGTATTATCCCGTATTGACGCCGGGCAAGAGCAACTCGGTCGCCGCATACACTATTCTC
AGAATGACTTGGTTGAGTACTCACCAGTCACAGAAAAGCATCTTACGGATGGCATGACAGTAAGAGAATT
ATGCAGTGCTGCCATAACCATGAGTGATAACACTGCGGCCAACTTACTTCTGACAACGATCGGAGGACCG
AAGGAGCTAACCGCTTTTTTGCACAACATGGGGGATCATGTAACTCGCCTTGATCGTTGGGAACCGAAGC
TGAATGAAGCCATACCAAACGACGAGCGTGACACCACGATGCCTGTAGCAATGGCAACAACGTTGCGCAA
ACTATTAACTGGCGAACTACTTACTCTAGCTTCCCGGCAACAATTAATAGACTGGATGGAGGCGGATAAA
GTTGCAGGACCACTTCTGCGCTCGGCCCTTCCGGCTGGCTGGTTTATTGCTGATAAATCTGGAGCCGGTG
AGCGTGGGTCTCGCGGTATCATTGCAGCACTGGGGCCAGATGGTAAGCCCTCCCGTATCGTAGTTATCTA
CACGACGGGGAGTCAGGCAACTATGGATGAACGAAATAGACAGATCGCTGAGATAGGTGCCTCACTGATT
AAGCATTGGTAACTGTCAGACCAAGTTTACTCATATATACTTTAGATTGATTTAAAACTTCATTTTTAAT
TTAAAAGGATCTAGGTGAAGATCCTTTTTGATAATCTCATGACCAAAATCCCTTAACGTGAGTTTTCGTT
CCACTGAGCGTCAGACCCCGTAGAAAAGATCAAAGGATCTTCTTGAGATCCTTTTTTTCTGCGCGTAATC
TGCTGCTTGCAAACAAAAAAACCACCGCTACCAGCGGTGGTTTGTTTGCCGGATCAAGAGCTACCAACTC
TTTTTCCGAAGGTAACTGGCTTCAGCAGAGCGCAGATACCAAATACTGTTCTTCTAGTGTAGCCGTAGTT
AGGCCACCACTTCAAGAACTCTGTAGCACCGCCTACATACCTCGCTCTGCTAATCCTGTTACCAGTGGCT
GCTGCCAGTGGCGATAAGTCGTGTCTTACCGGGTTGGACTCAAGACGATAGTTACCGGATAAGGCGCAGC
GGTCGGGCTGAACGGGGGGTTCGTGCACACAGCCCAGCTTGGAGCGAACGACCTACACCGAACTGAGATA
CCTACAGCGTGAGCTATGAGAAAGCGCCACGCTTCCCGAAGGGAGAAAGGCGGACAGGTATCCGGTAAGC
GGCAGGGTCGGAACAGGAGAGCGCACGAGGGAGCTTCCAGGGGGAAACGCCTGGTATCTTTATAGTCCTG
TCGGGTTTCGCCACCTCTGACTTGAGCGTCGATTTTTGTGATGCTCGTCAGGGGGGCGGAGCCTATGGAA
AAACGCCAGCAACGCGGCCTTTTTACGGTTCCTGGCCTTTTGCTGGCCTTTTGCTCACATGTTCTTTCCT
GCGTTATCCCCTGATTCTGTGGATAACCGTATTACCGCCATGCATTAGTTATTAATAGTAATCAATTACG
GGGTCATTAGTTCATAGCCCATATATGGAGTTCCGCGTTACATAACTTACGGTAAATGGCCCGCCTGGCT
GACCGCCCAACGACCCCCGCCCATTGACGTCAATAATGACGTATGTTCCCATAGTAACGCCAATAGGGAC
TTTCCATTGACGTCAATGGGTGGAGTATTTACGGTAAACTGCCCACTTGGCAGTACATCAAGTGTATCAT
ATGCCAAGTACGCCCCCTATTGACGTCAATGACGGTAAATGGCCCGCCTGGCATTATGCCCAGTACATGA
CCTTATGGGACTTTCCTACTTGGCAGTACATCTACGTATTAGTCATCGCTATTACCATGGTGATGCGGTT
TTGGCAGTACATCAATGGGCGTGGATAGCGGTTTGACTCACGGGGATTTCCAAGTCTCCACCCCATTGAC
GTCAATGGGAGTTTGTTTTGGCACCAAAATCAACGGGACTTTCCAAAATGTCGTAACAACTCCGCCCCAT
TGACGCAAATGGGCGGTAGGCGTGTACGGTGGGAGGTCTATATAAGCAGCGCGTTTTGCCTGTACTGGGT
CTCTCTGGTTAGACCAGATCTGAGCCTGGGAGCTCTCTGGCTAACTAGGGAACCCACTGCTTAAGCCTCA
ATAAAGCTTGCCTTGAGTGCTTCAAGTAGTGTGTGCCCGTCTGTTGTGTGACTCTGGTAACTAGAGATCC
CTCAGACCCTTTTAGTCAGTGTGGAAAATCTCTAGCAGTGGCGCCCGAACAGGGACTTGAAAGCGAAAGG
GAAACCAGAGGAGCTCTCTCGACGCAGGACTCGGCTTGCTGAAGCGCGCACGGCAAGAGGCGAGGGGCGG
CGACTGGTGAGTACGCCAAAAATTTTGACTAGCGGAGGCTAGAAGGAGAGAGATGGGTGCGAGAGCGTCA
GTATTAAGCGGGGGAGAATTAGATCGCGATGGGAAAAAATTCGGTTAAGGCCAGGGGGAAAGAAAAAATA
TAAATTAAAACATATAGTATGGGCAAGCAGGGAGCTAGAACGATTCGCAGTTAATCCTGGCCTGTTAGAA
ACATCAGAAGGCTGTAGACAAATACTGGGACAGCTACAACCATCCCTTCAGACAGGATCAGAAGAACTTA
GATCATTATATAATACAGTAGCAACCCTCTATTGTGTGCATCAAAGGATAGAGATAAAAGACACCAAGGA
AGCTTTAGACAAGATAGAGGAAGAGCAAAACAAAAGTAAGACCACCGCACAGCAAGCGGCCGGCCGCTGA
TCTTCAGACCTGGAGGAGGAGATATGAGGGACAATTGGAGAAGTGAATTATATAAATATAAAGTAGTAAA
AATTGAACCATTAGGAGTAGCACCCACCAAGGCAAAGAGAAGAGTGGTGCAGAGAGAAAAAAGAGCAGTG
GGAATAGGAGCTTTGTTCCTTGGGTTCTTGGGAGCAGCAGGAAGCACTATGGGCGCAGCGTCAATGACGC
TGACGGTACAGGCCAGACAATTATTGTCTGGTATAGTGCAGCAGCAGAACAATTTGCTGAGGGCTATTGA
GGCGCAACAGCATCTGTTGCAACTCACAGTCTGGGGCATCAAGCAGCTCCAGGCAAGAATCCTGGCTGTG
GAAAGATACCTAAAGGATCAACAGCTCCTGGGGATTTGGGGTTGCTCTGGAAAACTCATTTGCACCACTG
CTGTGCCTTGGAATGCTAGTTGGAGTAATAAATCTCTGGAACAGATTTGGAATCACACGACCTGGATGGA
GTGGGACAGAGAAATTAACAATTACACAAGCTTAATACACTCCTTAATTGAAGAATCGCAAAACCAGCAA
GAAAAGAATGAACAAGAATTATTGGAATTAGATAAATGGGCAAGTTTGTGGAATTGGTTTAACATAACAA
ATTGGCTGTGGTATATAAAATTATTCATAATGATAGTAGGAGGCTTGGTAGGTTTAAGAATAGTTTTTGC
TGTACTTTCTATAGTGAATAGAGTTAGGCAGGGATATTCACCATTATCGTTTCAGACCCACCTCCCAACC
CCGAGGGGACCCGACAGGCCCGAAGGAATAGAAGAAGAAGGTGGAGAGAGAGACAGAGACAGATCCATTC
GATTAGTGAACGGATCGGCACTGCGTGCGCCAATTCTGCAGACAAATGGCAGTATTCATCCACAATTTTA
AAAGAAAAGGGGGGATTGGGGGGTACAGTGCAGGGGAAAGAATAGTAGACATAATAGCAACAGACATACA
AACTAAAGAATTACAAAAACAAATTACAAAAATTCAAAATTTTCGGGTTTATTACAGGGACAGCAGAGAT
CCAGTTTGGTTAGTACCGGGCCCGCTCTAGCCCTAGATTTAAATCGATGTACGGGCCAGATATACGCGTT
GACATTGATTATTGACTAGTTATTAATAGTAATCAATTACGGGGTCATTAGTTCATAGCCCATATATGGA
GTTCCGCGTTACATAACTTACGGTAAATGGCCCGCCTGGCTGACCGCCCAACGACCCCCGCCCATTGACG
TCAATAATGACGTATGTTCCCATAGTAACGCCAATAGGGACTTTCCATTGACGTCAATGGGTGGAGTATT
TACGGTAAACTGCCCACTTGGCAGTACATCAAGTGTATCATATGCCAAGTACGCCCCCTATTGACGTCAA
TGACGGTAAATGGCCCGCCTGGCATTATGCCCAGTACATGACCTTATGGGACTTTCCTACTTGGCAGTAC
ATCTACGTATTAGTCATCGCTATTACCATGGTCGAGGTGAGCCCCACGTTCTGCTTCACTCTCCCCATCT
CCCCCCCCTCCCCACCCCCAATTTTGTATTTATTTATTTTTTAATTATTTTGTGCAGCGATGGGGGCGGG
GGGGGGGG
